>Addgene plasmid #113193 | AAVS1-DRGFP | depositor full sequence | sequence record 216317 | AAVS1-DRGFP sequence 12553 bps
CTCTGGTACCCAGCTTTTGTTCCCTTTAGTGAGGGTTAATTGCGCGCTTGGCGTAATCATGGTCATAGCT
GTTTCCTGTGTGAAATTGTTATCCGCTCACAATTCCACACAACATACGAGCCGGGAGCATAAAGTGTAAA
GCCTGGGGTGCCTAATGAGTGAGCTAACTCACATTAATTGCGTTGCGCTCACTGCCCGCTTTCCAGTCGG
GAAACCTGTCGTGCCAGCTGCATTAATGAATCGGCCAACGCGCGGGGAGAGGCGGTTTGCGTATTGGGCG
CTCTTCCGCTTCCTCGCTCACTGACTCGCTGCGCTCGGTCGTTCGGCTGCGGCGAGCGGTATCAGCTCAC
TCAAAGGCGGTAATACGGTTATCCACAGAATCAGGGGATAACGCAGGAAAGAACATGTGAGCAAAAGGCC
AGCAAAAGGCCAGGAACCGTAAAAAGGCCGCGTTGCTGGCGTTTTTCCATAGGCTCCGCCCCCCTGACGA
GCATCACAAAAATCGACGCTCAAGTCAGAGGTGGCGAAACCCGACAGGACTATAAAGATACCAGGCGTTT
CCCCCTGGAAGCTCCCTCGTGCGCTCTCCTGTTCCGACCCTGCCGCTTACCGGATACCTGTCCGCCTTTC
TCCCTTCGGGAAGCGTGGCGCTTTCTCATAGCTCACGCTGTAGGTATCTCAGTTCGGTGTAGGTCGTTCG
CTCCAAGCTGGGCTGTGTGCACGAACCCCCCGTTCAGCCCGACCGCTGCGCCTTATCCGGTAACTATCGT
CTTGAGTCCAACCCGGTAAGACACGACTTATCGCCACTGGCAGCAGCCACTGGTAACAGGATTAGCAGAG
CGAGGTATGTAGGCGGTGCTACAGAGTTCTTGAAGTGGTGGCCTAACTACGGCTACACTAGAAGAACAGT
ATTTGGTATCTGCGCTCTGCTGAAGCCAGTTACCTTCGGAAAAAGAGTTGGTAGCTCTTGATCCGGCAAA
CAAACCACCGCTGGTAGCGGTGGTTTTTTTGTTTGCAAGCAGCAGATTACGCGCAGAAAAAAAGGATCTC
AAGAAGATCCTTTGATCTTTTCTACGGGGTCTGACGCTCAGTGGAACGAAAACTCACGTTAAGGGATTTT
GGTCATGAGATTATCAAAAAGGATCTTCACCTAGATCCTTTTAAATTAAAAATGAAGTTTTAAATCAATC
TAAAGTATATATGAGTAAACTTGGTCTGACAGTTACCAATGCTTAATCAGTGAGGCACCTATCTCAGCGA
TCTGTCTATTTCGTTCATCCATAGTTGCCTGACTCCCCGTCGTGTAGATAACTACGATACGGGAGGGCTT
ACCATCTGGCCCCAGTGCTGCAATGATACCGCGAGACCCACGCTCACCGGCTCCAGATTTATCAGCAATA
AACCAGCCAGCCGGAAGGGCCGAGCGCAGAAGTGGTCCTGCAACTTTATCCGCCTCCATCCAGTCTATTA
ATTGTTGCCGGGAAGCTAGAGTAAGTAGTTCGCCAGTTAATAGTTTGCGCAACGTTGTTGCCATTGCTAC
AGGCATCGTGGTGTCACGCTCGTCGTTTGGTATGGCTTCATTCAGCTCCGGTTCCCAACGATCAAGGCGA
GTTACATGATCCCCCATGTTGTGCAAAAAAGCGGTTAGCTCCTTCGGTCCTCCGATCGTTGTCAGAAGTA
AGTTGGCCGCAGTGTTATCACTCATGGTTATGGCAGCACTGCATAATTCTCTTACTGTCATGCCATCCGT
AAGATGCTTTTCTGTGACTGGTGAGTACTCAACCAAGTCATTCTGAGAATAGTGTATGCGGCGACCGAGT
TGCTCTTGCCCGGCGTCAATACGGGATAATACCGCGCCACATAGCAGAACTTTAAAAGTGCTCATCATTG
GAAAACGTTCTTCGGGGCGAAAACTCTCAAGGATCTTACCGCTGTTGAGATCCAGTTCGATGTAACCCAC
TCGTGCACCCAACTGATCTTCAGCATCTTTTACTTTCACCAGCGTTTCTGGGTGAGCAAAAACAGGAAGG
CAAAATGCCGCAAAAAAGGGAATAAGGGCGACACGGAAATGTTGAATACTCATACTCTTCCTTTTTCAAT
ATTATTGAAGCATTTATCAGGGTTATTGTCTCATGAGCGGATACATATTTGAATGTATTTAGAAAAATAA
ACAAATAGGGGTTCCGCGCACATTTCCCCGAAAAGTGCCACCTAAATTGTAAGCGTTAATATTTTGTTAA
AATTCGCGTTAAATTTTTGTTAAATCAGCTCATTTTTTAACCAATAGGCCGAAATCGGCAAAATCCCTTA
TAAATCAAAAGAATAGACCGAGATAGGGT
[37 nt withheld, positions 2340-2376]
AAAGAACGTGGACTCCAACGTCAAAGG
[49 nt withheld, positions 2404-2452]
T
[91 nt withheld, positions 2454-2544]
G
[124 nt withheld, positions 2546-2669]
CCCATTCGCCATTCAGGCTGCGCAACTGTTGGGAAGGGCGATCGGTGCGGGCCTCTTCGCTATTACGCCA
GCTGGCGAAAGGGGGATGTGCTGCAAGGCGATTAAGTTGGGTAACGCCAGGGTTTTCCCAGTCACGACGT
TGTAAAACGACGGCCAGTGAGCGCGCGTAATACGACTCACTATAGGGCGAATTGGAGCTCCACCGCGGTG
CTTTCTCTGACCAGCATTCTCTCCCCTGGGCCTGTGCCGCTTTCTGTCTGCAGCTTGTGGCCTGGGTCAC
CTCTACGGCTGGCCCAGATCCTTCCCTGCCGCCTCCTTCAGGTTCCGTCTTCCTCCACTCCCTCTTCCCC
TTGCTCTCTGCTGTGTTGCTGCCCAAGGATGCTCTTTCCGGAGCACTTCCTTCTCGGCGCTGCACCACGT
GATGTCCTCTGAGCGGATCCTCCCCGTGTCTGGGTCCTCTCCGGGCATCTCTCCTCCCTCACCCAACCCC
ATGCCGTCTTCACTCGCTGGGTTCCCTTTTCCTTCTCCTTCTGGGGCCTGTGCCATCTCTCGTTTCTTAG
GATGGCCTTCTCCGACGGATGTCTCCCTTGCGTCCCGCCTCCCCTTCTTGTAGGCCTGCATCATCACCGT
TTTTCTGGACAACCCCAAAGTACCCCGTCTCCCTGGCTTTAGCCACCTCTCCATCCTCTTGCTTTCTTTG
CCTGGACACCCCGTTCTCCTGTGGATTCGGGTCACCTCTCACTCCTTTCATTTGGGCAGCTCCCCTACCC
CCCTTACCTCTCTAGTCTGTGCTAGCTCTTCCAGCCCCCTGTCATGGCATCTTCCAGGGGTCCGAGAGCT
CAGCTAGTCTTCTTCCTCCAACCCGGGCCCCTATGTCCACTTCAGGACAGCATGTTTGCTGCCTCCAGGG
ATCCTGTGTCCCCGAGCTGGGACCACCTTATATTCCCAGGGCCGGTTAATGTGGCTCTGGTTCTGGGTAC
TTTTATCTGTCCCCTCCACCCCACAGTGGGGCAGATCCCTGACCTCTTCTCTTCCTCCCACAGGGCCTCG
AGAGATCTGGCAGCGGAGAGGGCAGAGGAAGTCTTCTAACATGCGGTGACGTGGAGGAGAATCCCGGCCC
TAGGCTGCAGATGAAAAAGCCTGAACTCACCGCGACGTCTGTCGAGAAGTTTCTGATCGAAAAGTTCGAC
AGCGTCTCCGACCTGATGCAGCTCTCGGAGGGCGAAGAATCTCGTGCTTTCAGCTTCGATGTAGGAGGGC
GTGGATATGTCCTGCGGGTAAATAGCTGCGCCGATGGTTTCTACAAAGATCGTTATGTTTATCGGCACTT
TGCATCGGCCGCGCTCCCGATTCCGGAAGTGCTTGACATTGGGGAATTCAGCGAGAGCCTGACCTATTGC
ATCTCCCGCCGTGCACAGGGTGTCACGTTGCAAGACCTGCCTGAAACCGAACTGCCCGCTGTTCTGCAGC
CGGTCGCGGAGGCCATGGATGCGATCGCTGCGGCCGATCTTAGCCAGACGAGCGGGTTCGGCCCATTCGG
ACCGCAAGGAATCGGTCAATACACTACATGGCGTGATTTCATATGCGCGATTGCTGATCCCCATGTGTAT
CACTGGCAAACTGTGATGGACGACACCGTCAGTGCGTCCGTCGCGCAGGCTCTCGATGAGCTGATGCTTT
GGGCCGAGGACTGCCCCGAAGTCCGGCACCTCGTGCACGCGGATTTCGGCTCCAACAATGTCCTGACGGA
CAATGGCCGCATAACAGCGGTCATTGACTGGAGCGAGGCGATGTTCGGGGATTCCCAATACGAGGTCGCC
AACATCTTCTTCTGGAGGCCGTGGTTGGCTTGTATGGAGCAGCAGACGCGCTACTTCGAGCGGAGGCATC
CGGAGCTTGCAGGATCGCCGCGGCTCCGGGCGTATATGCTCCGCATTGGTCTTGACCAACTCTATCAGAG
CTTGGTTGACGGCAATTTCGATGATGCAGCTTGGGCGCAGGGTCGATGCGACGCAATCGTCCGATCCGGA
GCCGGGACTGTCGGGCGTACACAAATCGCCCGCAGAAGCGCGGCCGTCTGGACCGATGGCTGTGTAGAAG
TACTCGCCGATAGTGGAAACCGACGCCCCAGCACTCGTCCGAGGGCAAAGGAATAGTCTAGAGGGCCCGT
TTAAACCCGCTGATCAGCCTCGACTGTGCCTTCTAGTTGCCAGCCATCTGTTGTTTGCCCCTCCCCCGTG
CCTTCCTTGACCCTGGAAGGTGCCACTCCCACTGTCCTTTCCTAATAAAATGAGGAAATTGCATCGCATT
GTCTGAGTAGGTGTCATTCTATTCTGGGGGGTGGGGTGGGGCAGGACAGCAAGGGGGAGGATTGGGAAGA
CAATAGCAGGCATGCTGGGGATGCGGTGGGCTCTATGGGTCGAGGCAGTGAAAAAAATGCTTTATTTGTG
AAATTTGTGATGCTATTGCTTTATTTGTAACCATTATAAGCTGCAATAAACAAGTTAACAACAACAATTC
TGGTCGACATTGATTATTGACTAGTTATTAATAGTAATCAATTACGGGGTCATTAGTTCATAGCCCATAT
ATGGAGTTCCGCGTTACATAACTTACGGTAAATGGCCCGCCTGGCTGACCGCCCAACGACCCCCGCCCAT
TGACGTCAATAATGACGTATGTTCCCATAGTAACGCCAATAGGGACTTTCCATTGACGTCAATGGGTGGA
GTATTTACGGTAAACTGCCCACTTGGCAGTACATCAAGTGTATCATATGCCAAGTCCGCCCCCTATTGAC
GTCAATGACGGTAAATGGCCCGCCTGGCATTATGCCCAGTACATGACCTTACGGGACTTTCCTACTTGGC
AGTACATCTACGTATTAGTCATCGCTATTACCATGGGTCGAGGTGAGCCCCACGTTCTGCTTCACTCTCC
CCATCTCCCCCCCCTCCCCACCCCCAATTTTGTATTTATTTATTTTTTAATTATTTTGTGCAGCGATGGG
GGCGGGGGGGGGGGGGGCGCGCGCCAGGCGGGGCGGGGCGGGGCGAGGGGCGGGGCGGGGCGAGGCGGAG
AGGTGCGGCGGCAGCCAATCAGAGCGGCGCGCTCCGAAAGTTTCCTTTTATGGCGAGGCGGCGGCGGCGG
CGGCCCTATAAAAAGCGAAGCGCGCGGCGGGCGGGAGTCGCTGCGTTGCCTTCGCCCCGTGCCCCGCTCC
GCGCCGCCTCGCGCCGCCCGCCCCGGCTCTGACTGACCGCGTTACTCCCACAGGTGAGCGGGCGGGACGG
CCCTTCTCCTCCGGGCTGTAATTAGCGCTTGGTTTAATGACGGCTCGTTTCTTTTCTGTGGCTGCGTGAA
AGCCTTAAAGGGCTCCGGGAGGGCCCTTTGTGCGGGGGGGAGCGGCTCGGGGGGTGCGTGCGTGTGTGTG
TGCGTGGGGAGCGCCGCGTGCGGCCCGCGCTGCCCGGCGGCTGTGAGCGCTGCGGGCGCGGCGCGGGGCT
TTGTGCGCTCCGCGTGTGCGCGAGGGGAGCGCGGCCGGGGGCGGTGCCCCGCGGTGCGGGGGGGCTGCGA
GGGGAACAAAGGCTGCGTGCGGGGTGTGTGCGTGGGGGGGTGAGCAGGGGGTGTGGGCGCGGCGGTCGGG
CTGTAACCCCCCCCTGCACCCCCCTCCCCGAGTTGCTGAGCACGGCCCGGCTTCGGGTGCGGGGCTCCGT
GCGGGGCGTGGCGCGGGGCTCGCCGTGCCGGGCGGGGGGTGGCGGCAGGTGGGGGTGCCGGGCGGGGCGG
GGCCGCCTCGGGCCGGGGAGGGCTCGGGGGAGGGGCGCGGCGGCCCCGGAGCGCCGGCGGCTGTCGAGGC
GCGGCGAGCCGCAGCCATTGCCTTTTATGGTAATCGTGCGAGAGGGCGCAGGGACTTCCTTTGTCCCAAA
TCTGGCGGAGCCGAAATCTGGGAGGCGCCGCCGCACCCCCTCTAGCGGGCGCGGGCGAAGCGGTGCGGCG
CCGGCAGGAAGGAAATGGGCGGGGAGGGCCTTCGTGCGTCGCCGCGCCGCCGTCCCCTTCTCCATCTCCA
GCCTCGGGGCTGCCGCAGGGGGACGGCTGCCTTCGGGGGGGACGGGGCAGGGCGGGGTTCGGCTTCTGGC
GTGTGACCGGCGGCTCTAGAGCCTCTGCTAACCATGTTCATGCCTTCTTCTTTTTCCTACAGCTCCTGGG
CAACGTGCTGGTTATTGTGCTGTCTCATCATTTTGGCAAAGAATTCAGATCCGCCGCCACTATGGGATCA
AGATCGCCAAAAAAGAAGAGAAAGGTGCCGAAGAAGCATGCAGCACCACCAAAAAAAAAACGAAAAGTAG
AAGACCCACGAGGCAACACCAGCGGCGTGCTGAGCACCCCCAAGGCCAAGAGGGCCAAGCACCCCCCCGG
CACCGAGAAGCCCAGGAGCAGGAGCCAGAGCGAGCAGCCCGCCACCTGCCCCATCTGCTACGCCGTGATC
AGGCAGAGCAGGAACCTGAGGAGGCACCTGGAGCTGAGGCACTTCGCCAAGCCCGGCGTGGATCCACCGG
TCGCCACCATGGTGAGCAAGGGCGAGGAGCTGTTCACCGGGGTGGTGCCCATCCTGGTCGAGCTGGACGG
CGACGTAAACGGCCACAAGTTCAGCGTGTCCGGCTAGGGATAACAGGGTAATACCTACGGCAAGCTGACC
CTGAAGTTCATCTGCACCACCGGCAAGCTGCCCGTGCCCTGGCCCACCCTCGTGACCACCCTGACCTACG
GCGTGCAGTGCTTCAGCCGCTACCCCGACCACATGAAGCAGCACGACTTCTTCAAGTCCGCCATGCCCGA
AGGCTACGTCCAGGAGCGCACCATCTTCTTCAAGGACGACGGCAACTACAAGACCCGCGCCGAGGTGAAG
TTCGAGGGCGACACCCTGGTGAACCGCATCGAGCTGAAGGGCATCGACTTCAAGGAGGACGGCAACATCC
TGGGGCACAAGCTGGAGTACAACTACAACAGCCACAACGTCTATATCATGGCCGACAAGCAGAAGAACGG
CATCAAGGTGAACTTCAAGATCCGCCACAACATCGAGGACGGCAGCGTGCAGCTCGCCGACCACTACCAG
CAGAACACCCCCATCGGCGACGGCCCCGTGCTGCTGCCCGACAACCACTACCTGAGCACCCAGTCCGCCC
TGAGCAAAGACCCCAACGAGAAGCGCGATCACATGGTCCTGCTGGAGTTCGTGACCGCCGCCGGGATCAC
TCTCGGCATGGACGAGCTGTACAAGTAAAGCGGCCGCGACTCTAGATCATAATCAGCCATACCACATTTG
TAGAGGTTTTACTTGCTTTAAAAAACCTCCCACACCTCCCCCTGAACCTGAAACATAAAATGAATGCAAT
TGTTGTTGTTAACTTGTTTATTGCAGCTTATAATGGTTACAAATAAAGCAATAGCATCACAAATTTCACA
AATAAAGCATTTTTTTCACTGCATTCTAGTTGTGGTTTGTCCAAACTCATCAATGTATCTTAAGGCGTAA
ATTGTAAGCGTTAATCTGAAGCTTCTGATGGAATTAGAACTTGGCAAAACAATACTGAGAATGAAGTGTA
TGTGGAACAGAGGCTGCTGATCTCGTTCTTCAGGCTATGAAACTGACACATTTGGAAACCACAGTACTTA
GAACCACAAAGTGGGAATCAAGAGAAAAACAATGATCCCACGAGAGATCTATAGATCTATAGATCATGAG
TGGGAGGAATGAGCTGGCCCTTAATTTGGTTTTGCTTGTTTAAATTATGATATCCAACTATGAAACATTA
TCATAAAGCAATAGTAAAGAGCCTTCAGTAAAGAGCAGGCATTTATCTAATCCCACCCCACCCCCACCCC
CGTAGCTCCAATCCTTCCATTCAAAATGTAGGTACTCTGTTCTCACCCTTCTTAACAAAGTATGACAGGA
AAAACTTCCATTTTAGTGGACATCTTTATTGTTTAATAGATCATCAATTTCGATCCGCTCCTGGGCACCG
AACTGCGCCGCGTGTTCAGCAGGGTCGGCGTGTTCGGTGTGTCCCCCGCGGTGGGCCTCGGGGGCGGGTG
CGGGGTCGGCGGGGCCGCCCCGGGTGGCTTCGGTCGGAGCCATGGGGTCGTGCGCTCCTTTCGGTCGGGC
GCTGCGGGTCGTGGGGCGGGCGTCAGGCACCGGGCTTGCGGGTCATGCACCAGGTGCGCGGTCCTTCGGG
CACCTCGACGTCGGCGGTGACGGTGAAGCCGAGCCGCTCGTAGAAGGGGAGGTTGCGGGGCGCGGAGGTC
TCCAGGAAGGCGGGCACCCCGGCGCGCTCGGCCGCCTCCACTCCGGGGAGCACGACGGCGCTGCCCAGAC
CCTTGCCCTGGTGGTCGGGCGAGACGCCGACGGTGGCCAGGAACCACGCGGGCTCCTTGGGCCGGTGCGG
CGCCAGGAGGCCTTCCATCTGTTGCTGCGCGGCCAGCCGGGAACCGCTCAACTCGGCCATGCGCGGGCCG
ATCTCGGCGAACACCGCCCCCGCTTCGACGCTCTCCGGCGTGGTCCAGACCGCCACCGCGGCGCCGTCGT
CCGCGACCCACACCTTGCCGATGTCGAGCCCGACGCGCGTGAGGAAGAGTTCTTGCAGCTCGGTGACCCG
CTCGATGTGGCGGTCCGGGTCGACGGTGTGGCGCGTGGCGGGGTAGTCGGCGAACGCGGCGGCGAGGGTG
CGTACGGCCCGGGGGACGTCGTCGCGGGTGGCGAGGCGCACCGTGGGCTTGTACTCGGTCATGGTGGCGG
CTGGATCGGTCGAAAGGCCCGGAGATGAGGAAGAGGAGAACAGCGCGGCAGACGTGCGCTTTTGAAGCGT
GCAGAATGCCGGGCCTCCGGAGGACCTTCGGGCGCCCGCCCCGCCCCTGAGCCCGCCCCTGAGCCCGCCC
CCGGACCCACCCCTTCCCAGCCTCTGAGCCCAGAAAGCGAAGGAGCAAAGCTGCTATTGGCCGCTGCCCC
AAAGGCCTACCCGCTTCCATTGCTCAGCGGTGCTGTCCATCTGCACGAGACTAGTGAGACGTGCTACTTC
CATTTGTCACGTCCTGCACGACGCGAGCTGCGGGGCGGGGGGGAACTTCCTGACTAGGGGAGGAGTAGAA
GGTGGCGCGAAGGGGCCACCAAAGAACGGAGCCGGTTGGCGCCTACCGGTGGATGTGGAATGTGTGAGGC
CAGAGGCCACTTGTGTAGCGCCAAGTGCCCAGCGGGGCTGCTAAAGCGCATGCTCCAGACTGCCTTGGGA
AAAGCGCCTCCCCTACCCGGTAGAATTCACTCCTCAGGTGCAGGCTGCCTATCAGAAGGTGGTGGCTGGT
GTGGCCAATGCCCTGGCTCACAAATACCACTGAGATCTTTTTCCCTCTGCCAAAAATTATGGGGACATCA
TGAAGCCCCTTGAGCATCTGACTTCTGGCTAATAAAGGAAATTTATTTTCATTGCAATAGTGTGTTGGAA
TTTTTTGTGTCTCTCACTCGGAAGGACATATGGGAGGGCAAATCATTTAAAACATCAGAATGAGTATTTG
GTTTAGAGTTTGGCAACATATGCCATATGCTGGCTGCCATGAACAAAGGTGGCTATAAAGAGGTCATCAG
TATATGAAACAGCCCCCTGCTGTCCATTCCTTATTCCATAGAAAAGCCTTGACTTGAGGTTAGATTTTTT
TTATATTTTGTTTTGTGTTATTTTTTTCTTTAACATCCCTAAAATTTTCCTTACATGTTTTACTAGCCAG
ATTTTTCCTCCTCTCCTGACTACTCCCAGTCATAGCTGTCCCTCTTCTCTTATGAAGATCCCTCGACCTG
CAGCCCAAGCTTTAGGGATCAAGATCGCCAAAAAAGAAGAGAAAGGTGCCGAAGAAGCATGCAGCACCAC
CAAAAAAAAAACGAAAAGTAGAAGACCCACGAGGCAACACCAGCGGCGTGCTGAGCACCCCCAAGGCCAA
GAGGGCCAAGCACCCCCCCGGCACCGAGAAGCCCAGGAGCAGGAGCCAGAGCGAGCAGCCCGCCACCTGC
CCCATCTGCTACGCCGTGATCAGGCAGAGCAGGAACCTGAGGAGGCACCTGGAGCTGAGGCACTTCGCCA
AGCCCGGCGTGGATCCACCGGTCGCCACCATGGTGAGCAAGGGCGAGGAGCTGTTCACCGGGGTGGTGCC
CATCCTGGTCGAGCTGGACGGCGACGTAAACGGCCACAAGTTCAGCGTGTCCGGCGAGGGCGAGGGCGAT
GCCACCTACGGCAAGCTGACCCTGAAGTTCATCTGCACCACCGGCAAGCTGCCCGTGCCCTGGCCCACCC
TCGTGACCACCCTGACCTACGGCGTGCAGTGCTTCAGCCGCTACCCCGACCACATGAAGCAGCACGACTT
CTTCAAGTCCGCCATGCCCGAAGGCTACGTCCAGGAGCGCACCATCTTCTTCAAGGACGACGGCAACTAC
AAGACCCGCGCCGAGGTGAAGTTCGAGGGCGACACCCTGGTGAACCGCATCGAGCTGAAGGGCATCGACT
TCAAGGAGGACGGCAACATCCTGGGGCACAAGCTGGAGTACAACTACAACAGCCACAACGTCTATATCAT
GGCCGACAAGCAGAAGAACGGCATCAAGGTGAACTTCAATAAAAGCTTGGCGTAATCATGGTCATAGCTG
TTTCCTGTGTGAAATTGTTATCCGCTCACAATTCCACACAACATACGAGCCGGAAGCATAAAGTGTAAAG
CCTGGGGTGCCTAATGAGTGAGCTAACTCACATTAATTGCGTTGCGCTCACTGCCCGCTTTCCAGTCGGG
AAACCTGTCGTGCCAGCGGATCCGCATCTCAATTAGTCAGCAACCATAGTCCCGCCCCTAACTCCGCCCA
TCCCGCCCCTAACTCCGCCCAGTTCCGCCCATTCTCCGCCCCATGGCTGACTAATTTTTTTTATTTATGC
AGAGGCCGAGGCCGCCTCGGCCTCTGAGCTATTCCAGAAGTAGTGAGGAGGCTTTTTTGGAGGCCTAGTA
CCATGGAATGCATCCCTCGAGACTAGGGACAGGATTGGTGACAGAAAAGCCCCATCCTTAGGCCTCCTCC
TTCCTAGTCTCCTGATATTGGGTCTAACCCCCACCTCCTGTTAGGCAGATTCCTTATCTGGTGACACACC
CCCATTTCCTGGAGCCATCTCTCTCCTTGCCAGAACCTCTAAGGTTTGCTTACGATGGAGCCAGAGAGGA
TCCTGGGAGGGAGAGCTTGGCAGGGGGTGGGAGGGAAGGGGGGGATGCGTGACCTGCCCGGTTCTCAGTG
GCCACCCTGCGCTACCCTCTCCCAGAACCTGAGCTGCTCTGACGCGGCTGTCTGGTGCGTTTCACTGATC
CTGGTGCTGCAGCTTCCTTACACTTCCCAAGAGGAGAAGCAGTTTGGAAAAACAAAATCAGAATAAGTTG
GTCCTGAGTTCTAACTTTGGCTCTTCACCTTTCTAGTCCCCAATTTATATTGTTCCTCCGTGCGTCAGTT
TTACCTGTGAGATAAGGCCAGTAGCCAGCCCCGTCCTGGCAGGGCTGTGGTGAGGAGGGGGGTGTCCGTG
TGGAAAACTCCCTTTGTGAGAATGGTGCGTCCTAGGTGTTCACCAGGTCGTGGCCGCCTCTACTCCCTTT
CTCTTTCTCCATCCTTCTTTCCTTAAAGAGTCCCCAGTGCTATCTGGGACATATTCCTCCGCCCAGAGCA
GGGTCCCGCTTCCCTAAGGCCCTGCTCTGGGCTTCTGGGTTTGAGTCCTTGGCAAGCCCAGGAGAGGCGC
TCAGGCTTCCCTGTCCCCCTTCCTCGTCCACCATCTCATGCCCCTGGCTCTCCTGCCCCTTCCCTACAGG
GGTTCCTGGCTCTG
Features (pLannotate 1.2.2; 38 found; start..end, strand, type, name):
     23..41      -  promoter       T3 promoter: promoter for bacteriophage T3 RNA polymerase
     84..106     -  protein_bind   lac operator (fragment): The lac repressor binds to the lac operator to inhibit transcription in E. coli. This inhibition can be relieved by adding lactose or isopropyl-β-D-thiogalactopyranoside (IPTG). lac repressor encoded by lacI
    110..140     -  promoter       lac promoter: promoter for the E. coli lac operon
    155..176     -  protein_bind   CAP binding site: CAP binding activates transcription in the presence of cAMP. E. coli catabolite activator protein
    189..281     -  CDS            lacI (fragment): lac repressor; lacI; The lac repressor binds to the lac operator to inhibit transcription in E. coli. This inhibition can be relieved by adding lactose or isopropyl-β-D-thiogalactopyranoside (IPTG).
    464..1052    -  rep_origin     ori: high-copy-number ColE1/pMB1/pBR322/pUC origin of replication
   1223..2083    -  CDS            AmpR: β-lactamase; bla; confers resistance to ampicillin, carbenicillin, and related antibiotics
   2084..2188    -  promoter       AmpR promoter: bla
   2241..2669    -  rep_origin     f1 ori (sequence partly withheld): f1 bacteriophage origin of replication; arrow indicates direction of (+) strand synthesis
   2674..2829    -  CDS            lacZα (fragment): LacZα fragment of β-galactosidase; lacZ fragment
   2837..2855    +  promoter       T7 promoter: promoter for bacteriophage T7 RNA polymerase
   2878..3681    +  misc_feature   HA-L: left homology arm from the adeno-associated virus integration site (AAVS1) within intron 1 of the human PPP1R12C gene
   3688..3713    +  misc_feature   SA: splice acceptor site
   3800..4825    +  CDS            HygR: aminoglycoside phosphotransferase from E. coli; aph(4)-Ia; confers resistance to hygromycin
   4863..5087    +  polyA_signal   bGH poly(A) signal: bovine growth hormone polyadenylation signal
   5094..5175    -  polyA_signal   SV40 poly(A) signal: SV40 polyadenylation signal
   5195..5574    +  enhancer       CMV enhancer: human cytomegalovirus immediate early enhancer
   5577..5852    +  promoter       chicken β-actin promoter: No description available
   5853..6861    +  intron         chimeric intron: chimera between introns from chicken β-actin and rabbit β-globin
   6946..6965    +  CDS            SV40 NLS (fragment): nuclear localization signal of SV40 (simian virus 40) large T antigen
   7021..7209    +  CDS            Trl (fragment): GAGA_DROME - Also known as Adf-2, GAGA, Nc70F, TFGAGA. Experimental evidence at protein level: Swiss-Prot protein existence level 1. Transcriptional activator that functions by regulating chromatin structure. Overcomes the repressive effects of chromatin by promoting the open chromatin conformation in promoter gene regions, thereby allowing access to other transcription factors. Binds to DNA Polycomb response elements (PREs) at the bithorax complex and to the proximal region of the engrailed promoter, and positively regulates transcription of many genes including homeotic ones. Binds to the DN
   7228..7947    +  CDS            EGFP: the original enhanced GFP (Yang et al., 1996) mammalian codon-optimized
   7964..8047    +  CDS            large T antigen (fragment): large T antigen from SV40 (simian virus 40)
   8070..8191    +  polyA_signal   SV40 poly(A) signal: SV40 polyadenylation signal
   8222..8670    -  polyA_signal   PGK poly(A) signal: mouse phosphoglycerate kinase 1 polyadenylation signal
   8671..8802    -  CDS            dmpM (fragment): DMPM_STRAD - Protein inferred from homology: Swiss-Prot protein existence level 3. From Streptomyces alboniger.
   8852..9451    -  CDS            PuroR: puromycin N-acetyltransferase; pac from Streptomyces alboniger; confers resistance to puromycin
   9470..9967    -  promoter       PGK promoter: mouse phosphoglycerate kinase 1 promoter
   9972..10049   +  CDS            HBB (fragment): HBB_PONPY - Experimental evidence at transcript level: Swiss-Prot protein existence level 2. Involved in oxygen transport from the lung to the various peripheral tissues. From Pongo pygmaeus (Bornean orangutan).
  10120..10175   +  polyA_signal   β-globin poly(A) signal: rabbit β-globin polyadenylation signal (Gil and Proudfoot, 1987)
  10537..10556   +  CDS            SV40 NLS (fragment): nuclear localization signal of SV40 (simian virus 40) large T antigen
  10612..10800   +  CDS            Trl (fragment): GAGA_DROME - Also known as Adf-2, GAGA, Nc70F, TFGAGA. Experimental evidence at protein level: Swiss-Prot protein existence level 1. Transcriptional activator that functions by regulating chromatin structure. Overcomes the repressive effects of chromatin by promoting the open chromatin conformation in promoter gene regions, thereby allowing access to other transcription factors. Binds to DNA Polycomb response elements (PREs) at the bithorax complex and to the proximal region of the engrailed promoter, and positively regulates transcription of many genes including homeotic ones. Binds to the DN
  10825..11412   +  CDS            (3-F)Tyr-EGFP (fragment): (3-F)Tyr-EGFP is a basic (constitutively fluorescent) green fluorescent protein published in 2004, derived from Aequorea victoria.
  11433..11454   -  protein_bind   CAP binding site: CAP binding activates transcription in the presence of cAMP. E. coli catabolite activator protein
  11467..11506   -  CDS            lacI (fragment): lac repressor; lacI; The lac repressor binds to the lac operator to inhibit transcription in E. coli. This inhibition can be relieved by adding lactose or isopropyl-β-D-thiogalactopyranoside (IPTG).
  11513..11535   +  promoter       SV40 promoter (fragment): SV40 enhancer and early promoter
  11559..11694   +  rep_origin     SV40 ori: SV40 origin of replication
  11721..4       +  misc_feature   HA-R (across the origin): right homology arm from the adeno-associated virus integration site (AAVS1) within intron 1 of the human PPP1R12C gene
