[The description below was written by a language model from this plasmid's Addgene catalogue record and pLannotate feature annotations shown in this document.]
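Description:
AAVS1-DRGFP is a 12.5 kb mammalian donor plasmid for placing the DR-GFP homologous-recombination reporter into the human AAVS1 safe-harbour locus, which lies in intron 1 of PPP1R12C. It was built from the Hygro-Cas9 donor backbone by replacing Cas9 with a multiple cloning site and inserting the roughly 6.5 kb DR-GFP cassette subcloned from pDRGFP. In bacteria it is maintained by a high-copy ColE1/pUC origin and selected with ampicillin (AmpR). An f1 origin, lac-derived fragments and flanking T3 and T7 promoters are left over from the cloning vector.

The payload sits between left and right AAVS1 homology arms. Just inside the left arm, a splice acceptor is followed by a promoterless T2A-hygromycin resistance gene and a bGH poly(A) signal. This gene-trap design means hygromycin resistance is expressed from the endogenous AAVS1 (PPP1R12C) promoter only after correct integration, which enriches for targeted clones.

Downstream is the DR-GFP substrate, described in the record as two differentially mutated GFP genes arranged as direct repeats and separated by a puromycin marker. The first copy is annotated as a full-length EGFP with NLS sequences, driven by a CMV enhancer, chicken β-actin promoter and chimeric intron (CAG-type). The second is annotated as a partial EGFP fragment with no annotated promoter of its own. Between them, in reverse orientation, a PGK promoter drives PuroR with a PGK poly(A) signal. The short Trl, HBB and dmpM annotations are probably incidental similarity hits from the automated annotation. In general use, DR-GFP reports homology-directed repair, because recombination between the repeats restores functional GFP. The record does not describe the specific mutations or any nuclease site.
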