Addgene plasmid #113193: AAVS1-DRGFP
Purpose: DR-GFP substrate (Addgene #26475) flanked by human AAVS1 homology arms. Endogenous AAVS1 promoter drives T2A-hygromycin expression after integration. DR-GFP cassette contains PGK-puromycin.
Depositing lab: Adam Karpf.
Backbone
  Vector backbone: Hygro-Cas9 donor
  Backbone manufacturer: Danwei Huangfu
  Backbone size w/o insert (bp): 6079
  Total vector size (bp): 12553
  Modifications to backbone: Replaced Cas9 with a multiple cloning site then added DR-GFP cassette.
  Vector type: Mammalian Expression ; Donor construct with T2A-hygromycin for gene trapping.
  Selectable markers: Puromycin, Hygromycin
Growth in bacteria
  Bacterial resistance: Ampicillin, 100 μg/mL
  Growth temperature: 37°C
  Growth strain: NEB Stable
  Copy number: Unknown
Gene/Insert
  Gene/Insert name: DR-GFP
  Species: Synthetic; Two differentially mutated GFP genes oriented as direct repeats and separated by a puromycin selection marker
  Insert size (bp): 6500
  Cloning method: Restriction Enzyme; 5′ cloning site MunI (not destroyed); 3′ cloning site Mph1103 (not destroyed)
  Sequencing primers: 5′ N/A
Resource information
  A portion of this plasmid was derived from a plasmid made by: The DR-GFP from subcloned from pDRGFP (Plasmid #26475).
Terms and licenses: Academic/Nonprofit Terms; Industry Terms: Not Available to Industry
How to cite: AAVS1-DRGFP was a gift from Adam Karpf (Addgene plasmid # 113193 ; http://n2t.net/addgene:113193 ; RRID:Addgene_113193)
