>Addgene plasmid #113193 | AAVS1-DRGFP | addgene partial sequence | sequence record 223413 | Addgene Partial NGS Result
GGGGGACGGCTGCCTTCGGGGGGGACGGGGCAGGGCGGGGTTCGGCTTCTGGCGTGTGACCGGCGGCTCT
AGAGCCTCTGCTAACCATGTTCATGCCTTCTTCTTTTTCCTACAGCTCCTGGGCAACGTGCTGGTTATTG
TGCTGTCTCATCATTTTGGCAAAGAATTCAGATCCGCCGCCACTATGGGATCAAGATCGCCAAAAAAGAA
GAGAAAGGTGCCGAAGAAGCATGCAGCACCACCAAAAAAAAAACGAAAAGTAGAAGACCCACGAGGCAAC
ACCAGCGGCGTGCTGAGCACCCCCAAGGCCAAGAGGGCCAAGCACCCCCCCGGCACCGAGAAGCCCAGGA
GCAGGAGCCAGAGCGAGCAGCCCGCCACCTGCCCCATCTGCTACGCCGTGATCAGGCAGAGCAGGAACCT
GAGGAGGCACCTGGAGCTGAGGCACTTCGCCAAGCCCGGCGTGGATCCACCGGTCGCCACCATGGTGAGC
AAGGGCGAGGAGCTGTTCACCGGGGTGGTGCCCATCCTGGTCGAGCTGGACGGCGACGTAAACGGCCACA
AGTTCAGCGTGTCCGGCTAGGGATAACAGGGTAATACCTACGGCAAGCTGACCCTGAAGTTCATCTGCAC
CACCGGCAAGCTGCCCGTGCCCTGGCCCACCCTCGTGACCACCCTGACCTACGGCGTGCAGTGCTTCAGC
CGCTACCCCGACCACATGAAGCAGCACGACTTCTTCAAGTCCGCCATGCCCGAAGGCTACGTCCAGGAGC
GCACCATCTTCTTCAAGGACGACGGCAACTACAAGACCCGCGCCGAGGTGAAGTTCGAGGGCGACACCCT
GGTGAACCGCATCGAGCTGAAGGGCATCGACTTCAAGGAGGACGGCAACATCCTGGGGCACAAGCTGGAG
TACAACTACAACAGCCACAACGTCTATATCATGGCCGACAAGCAGAAGAACGGCATCAAGGTGAACTTCA
AGATCCGCCACAACATCGAGGACGGCAGCGTGCAGCTCGCCGACCACTACCAGCAGAACACCCCCATCGG
CGACGGCCCCGTGCTGCTGCCCGACAACCACTACCTGAGCACCCAGTCCGCCCTGAGCAAAGACCCCAAC
GAGAAGCGCGATCACATGGTCCTGCTGGAGTTCGTGACCGCCGCCGGGATCACTCTCGGCATGGACGAGC
TGTACAAGTAAAGCGGCCGCGACTCTAGATCATAATCAGCCATACCACATTTGTAGAGGTTTTACTTGCT
TTAAAAAACCTCCCACACCTCCCCCTGAACCTGAAACATAAAATGAATGCAATTGTTGTTGTTAACTTGT
TTATTGCAGCTTATAATGGTTACAAATAAAGCAATAGCATCACAAATTTCACAAATAAAGCATTTTTTTC
ACTGCATTCTAGTTGTGGTTTGTCCAAACTCATCAATGTATCTTAAGGCGTAAATTGTAAGCGTTAATCT
GAAGCTTCTGATGGAATTAGAACTTGGCAAAACAATACTGAGAATGAAGTGTATGTGGAACAGAGGCTGC
TGATCTCGTTCTTCAGGCTATGAAACTGACACATTTGGAAACCACAGTACTTAGAACCACAAAGTGGGAA
TCAAGAGAAAAACAATGATCCCACGAGAGATCTATAGATCTATAGATCATGAGTGGGAGGAATGAGCTGG
CCCTTAATTTGGTTTTGCTTGTTTAAATTATGATATCCAACTATGAAACATTATCATAAAGCAATAGTAA
AGAGCCTTCAGTAAAGAGCAGGCATTTATCTAATCCCACCCCACCCCCACCCCCGTAGCTCCAATCCTTC
CATTCAAAATGTAGGTACTCTGTTCTCACCCTTCTTAACAAAGTATGACAGGAAAAACTTCCATTTTAGT
GGACATCTTTATTGTTTAATAGATCATCAATTTCGATCCGCTCCTGGGCACCGAACTGCGCCGCGTGTTC
AGCAGGGTCGGCGTGTTCGGTGTGTCCCCCGCGGTGGGCCTCGGGGGCGGGTGCGGGGTCGGCGGGGCCG
CCCCGGGTGGCTTCGGTCGGAGCCATGGGGTCGTGCGCTCCTTTCGGTCGGGCGCTGCGGGTCGTGGGGC
GGGCGTCAGGCACCGGGCTTGCGGGTCATGCACCAGGTGCGCGGTCCTTCGGGCACCTCGACGTCGGCGG
TGACGGTGAAGCCGAGCCGCTCGTAGAAGGGGAGGTTGCGGGGCGCGGAGGTCTCCAGGAAGGCGGGCAC
CCCGGCGCGCTCGGCCGCCTCCACTCCGGGGAGCACGACGGCGCTGCCCAGACCCTTGCCCTGGTGGTCG
GGCGAGACGCCGACGGTGGCCAGGAACCACGCGGGCTCCTTGGGCCGGTGCGGCGCCAGGAGGCCTTCCA
TCTGTTGCTGCGCGGCCAGCCGGGAACCGCTCAACTCGGCCATGCGCGGGCCGATCTCGGCGAACACCGC
CCCCGCTTCGACGCTCTCCGGCGTGGTCCAGACCGCCACCGCGGCGCCGTCGTCCGCGACCCACACCTTG
CCGATGTCGAGCCCGACGCGCGTGAGGAAGAGTTCTTGCAGCTCGGTGACCCGCTCGATGTGGCGGTCCG
GGTCGACGGTGTGGCGCGTGGCGGGGTAGTCGGCGAACGCGGCGGCGAGGGTGCGTACGGCCCGGGGGAC
GTCGTCGCGGGTGGCGAGGCGCACCGTGGGCTTGTACTCGGTCATGGTGGCGGCTGGATCGGTCGAAAGG
CCCGGAGATGAGGAAGAGGAGAACAGCGCGGCAGACGTGCGCTTTTGAAGCGTGCAGAATGCCGGGCCTC
CGGAGGACCTTCGGGCGCCCGCCCCGCCCCTGAGCCCGCCCCTGAGCCCGCCCCCGGACCCACCCCTTCC
CAGCCTCTGAGCCCAGAAAGCGAAGGAGCAAAGCTGCTATTGGCCGCTGCCCCAAAGGCCTACCCGCTTC
CATTGCTCAGCGGTGCTGTCCATCTGCACGAGACTAGTGAGACGTGCTACTTCCATTTGTCACGTCCTGC
ACGACGCGAGCTGCGGGGCGGGGGGGAACTTCCTGACTAGGGGAGGAGTAGAAGGTGGCGCGAAGGGGCC
ACCAAAGAACGGAGCCGGTTGGCGCCTACCGGTGGATGTGGAATGTGTGAGGCCAGAGGCCACTTGTGTA
GCGCCAAGTGCCCAGCGGGGCTGCTAAAGCGCATGCTCCAGACTGCCTTGGGAAAAGCGCCTCCCCTACC
CGGTAGAATTCACTCCTCAGGTGCAGGCTGCCTATCAGAAGGTGGTGGCTGGTGTGGCCAATGCCCTGGC
TCACAAATACCACTGAGATCTTTTTCCCTCTGCCAAAAATTATGGGGACATCATGAAGCCCCTTGAGCAT
CTGACTTCTGGCTAATAAAGGAAATTTATTTTCATTGCAATAGTGTGTTGGAATTTTTTGTGTCTCTCAC
TCGGAAGGACATATGGGAGGGCAAATCATTTAAAACATCAGAATGAGTATTTGGTTTAGAGTTTGGCAAC
ATATGCCCATATGCTGGCTGCCATGAACAAAGGTTGGCTATAAAGAGGTCATCAGTATATGAAACAGCCC
CCTGCTGTCCATTCCTTATTCCATAGAAAAGCCTTGACTTGAGGTTAGATTTTTTTTATATTTTGTTTTG
TGTTATTTTTTTCTTTAACATCCCTAAAATTTTCCTTACATGTTTTACTAGCCAGATTTTTCCTCCTCTC
CTGACTACTCCCAGTCATAGCTGTCCCTCTTCTCTTATGGAGATCCCTCGACCTGCAGCCCAAGCTTTAG
GGATCAAGATCGCCAAAAAAGAAGAGAAAGGTGCCGAAGAAGCATGCAGCACCACCAAAAAAAAAACGAA
AAGTAGAAGACCCACGAGGCAACACCAGCGGCGTGCTGAGCACCCCCAAGGCCAAGAGGGCCAAGCACCC
CCCCGGCACCGAGAAGCCCAGGAGCAGGAGCCAGAGCGAGCAGCCCGCCACCTGCCCCATCTGCTACGCC
GTGATCAGGCAGAGCAGGAACCTGAGGAGGCACCTGGAGCTGAGGCACTTCGCCAAGCCCGGCGTGGATC
CACCGGTCGCCACCATGGTGAGCAAGGGCGAGGAGCTGTTCACCGGGGTGGTGCCCATCCTGGTCGAGCT
GGACGGCGACGTAAACGGCCACAAGTTCAGCGTGTCCGGCGAGGGCGAGGGCGATGCCACCTACGGCAAG
CTGACCCTGAAGTTCATCTGCACCACCGGCAAGCTGCCCGTGCCCTGGCCCACCCTCGTGACCACCCTGA
CCTACGGCGTGCAGTGCTTCAGCCGCTACCCCGACCACATGAAGCAGCACGACTTCTTCAAGTCCGCCAT
GCCCGAAGGCTACGTCCAGGAGCGCACCATCTTCTTCAAGGACGACGGCAACTACAAGACCCGCGCCGAG
GTGAAGTTCGAGGGCGACACCCTGGTGAACCGCATCGAGCTGAAGGGCATCGACTTCAAGGAGGACGGCA
ACATCCTGGGGCACAAGCTGGAGTACAACTACAACAGCCACAACGTCTATATCATGGCCGACAAGCAGAA
GAACGGCATCAGGTGAACTTCAATAAAAGCTTGGCGTAATCATGGTCATAGCTGTTTCCTGTGTGAAATT
GTTATCCGCTCACAATTCCACACAACATACGAGCCGGAAGCATAAAGTGTAAAGCCTGGGGTGCCTAATG
AGTGAGCTAACTCACATTAATTGCGTTGCGCTCACTGCCCGCTTTCCAGTCGGGAAACCTGTCGTGCCAG
CGGATCCGCATCTCAATTAGTCAGCAACCATAGTCCCGCCCCTAACTCCGCCCATCCCGCCCCTAACTCC
GCCCAGTTCCGCCCATTCTCCGCCCCATGGCTGACTAATTTTTTTTATTTATGCAGAGGCCGAGGCCGCC
TCGGCCTCTGAGCTATTCCAGAAGTAGTGAGGAGGCTTTTTTGGAGGCCTAGTACCATGGAATGCATCCC
TCGAGACTAGGGACAGGATTGGTGACAGAAAAGCCCCATCCTTAGGCCTCCTCCTTCCTAGTCTCCTGAT
ATTGGGTCTAACCCCCACCTCCTGTTAGGCAGATTCCTTATCTGGTGACACACCCCCATTTCCTGGAGCC
ATCTCTCTCCTTGCCAGAACCTCTAAGGTTTGCTTACGATGGAGCCAGAGAGGATCCTGGGAGGGAGAGC
TTGGCAGGGGGTGGGAGGGAAGGGGGGGATGCGTGACCTGCCCGGTTCTCAGTGGCCACCCTGCGCTACC
CTCTCCCAGAACCTGAGCTGCTCTGACGCGGCTGTCTGGTGCGTTTCACTGATCCTGGTGCTGCAGCTTC
CTTACACTTCCCAAGAGGAGAAGCAGTTTGGAAAAACAAAATCAGAATAAGTTGGTCCTGAGTTCTAACT
TTGGCTCTTCACCTTTCTAGTCCCCAATTTATATTGTTCCTCCGTGCGTCAGTTTTACCTGTGAGATAAG
GCCAGTAGCCAGCCCCGTCCTGGCAGGGCTGTGGTGAGGAGGGGGGTGTCCGTGTGGAAAACTCCCTTTG
TGAGAATGGTGCGTCCTAGGTGTTCACCAGGTCGTGGCCGCCTCTACTCCCTTTCTCTTTCTCCATCCTT
CTTTCCTTAAAGAGTCCCCAGTGCTATCTGGGACATATTCCTCCGCCCAGAGCAGGGTCCCGCTTCCCTA
AGGCCCTGCTCTGGGCTTCTGGGTTTGAGTCCTTGGCAAGCCCAGGAGAGGCGCTCAGGCTTCCCTGTCC
CCCTTCCTCGTCCACCATCTCATGCCCCTGGCTCTCCTGCCCCTTCCCTACAGGGGTTCCTGGCTCTGTC
TGGTACCCAGCTTTTGTTCCCTTTAGTGAGGGTTAATTGCGCGCTTGGCGTAATCATGGTCATAGCTGTT
TCCTGTGTGAAATTGTTATCCGCTCACAATTCCACACAACATACGAGCCGGGAGCATAAAGTGTAAAGCC
TGGGGTGCCTAATGAGTGAGCTAACTCACATTAATTGCGTTGCGCTCACTGCCCGCTTTCCAGTCGGGAA
ACCTGTCGTGCCAGCTGCATTAATGAATCGGCCAACGCGCGGGGAGAGGCGGTTTGCGTATTGGGCGCTC
TTCCGCTTCCTCGCTCACTGACTCGCTGCGCTCGGTCGTTCGGCTGCGGCGAGCGGTATCAGCTCACTCA
AAGGCGGTAATACGGTTATCCACAGAATCAGGGGATAACGCAGGAAAGAACATGTGAGCAAAAGGCCAGC
AAAAGGCCAGGAACCGTAAAAAGGCCGCGTTGCTGGCGTTTTTCCATAGGCTCCGCCCCCCTGACGAGCA
TCACAAAAATCGACGCTCAAGTCAGAGGTGGCGAAACCCGACAGGACTATAAAGATACCAGGCGTTTCCC
CCTGGAAGCTCCCTCGTGCGCTCTCCTGTTCCGACCCTGCCGCTTACCGGATACCTGTCCGCCTTTCTCC
CTTCGGGAAGCGTGGCGCTTTCTCATAGCTCACGCTGTAGGTATCTCAGTTCGGTGTAGGTCGTTCGCTC
CAAGCTGGGCTGTGTGCACGAACCCCCCGTTCAGCCCGACCGCTGCGCCTTATCCGGTAACTATCGTCTT
GAGTCCAACCCGGTAAGACACGACTTATCGCCACTGGCAGCAGCCACTGGTAACAGGATTAGCAGAGCGA
GGTATGTAGGCGGTGCTACAGAGTTCTTGAAGTGGTGGCCTAACTACGGCTACACTAGAAGAACAGTATT
TGGTATCTGCGCTCTGCTGAAGCCAGTTACCTTCGGAAAAAGAGTTGGTAGCTCTTGATCCGGCAAACAA
ACCACCGCTGGTAGCGGTGGTTTTTTTGTTTGCAAGCAGCAGATTACGCGCAGAAAAAAAGGATCTCAAG
AAGATCCTTTGATCTTTTCTACGGGGTCTGACGCTCAGTGGAACGAAAACTCACGTTAAGGGATTTTGGT
CATGAGATTATCAAAAAGGATCTTCACCTAGATCCTTTTAAATTAAAAATGAAGTTTTAAATCAATCTAA
AGTATATATGAGTAAACTTGGTCTGACAGTTACCAATGCTTAATCAGTGAGGCACCTATCTCAGCGATCT
GTCTATTTCGTTCATCCATAGTTGCCTGACTCCCCGTCGTGTAGATAACTACGATACGGGAGGGCTTACC
ATCTGGCCCCAGTGCTGCAATGATACCGCGAGACCCACGCTCACCGGCTCCAGATTTATCAGCAATAAAC
CAGCCAGCCGGAAGGGCCGAGCGCAGAAGTGGTCCTGCAACTTTATCCGCCTCCATCCAGTCTATTAATT
GTTGCCGGGAAGCTAGAGTAAGTAGTTCGCCAGTTAATAGTTTGCGCAACGTTGTTGCCATTGCTACAGG
CATCGTGGTGTCACGCTCGTCGTTTGGTATGGCTTCATTCAGCTCCGGTTCCCAACGATCAAGGCGAGTT
ACATGATCCCCCATGTTGTGCAAAAAAGCGGTTAGCTCCTTCGGTCCTCCGATCGTTGTCAGAAGTAAGT
TGGCCGCAGTGTTATCACTCATGGTTATGGCAGCACTGCATAATTCTCTTACTGTCATGCCATCCGTAAG
ATGCTTTTCTGTGACTGGTGAGTACTCAACCAAGTCATTCTGAGAATAGTGTATGCGGCGACCGAGTTGC
TCTTGCCCGGCGTCAATACGGGATAATACCGCGCCACATAGCAGAACTTTAAAAGTGCTCATCATTGGAA
AACGTTCTTCGGGGCGAAAACTCTCAAGGATCTTACCGCTGTTGAGATCCAGTTCGATGTAACCCACTCG
TGCACCCAACTGATCTTCAGCATCTTTTACTTTCACCAGCGTTTCTGGGTGAGCAAAAACAGGAAGGCAA
AATGCCGCAAAAAAGGGAATAAGGGCGACACGGAAATGTTGAATACTCATACTCTTCCTTTTTCAATATT
ATTGAAGCATTTATCAGGGTTATTGTCTCATGAGCGGATACATATTTGAATGTATTTAGAAAAATAAACA
AATAGGGGTTCCGCGCACATTTCCCCGAAAAGTGCCACCTAAATTGTAAGCGTTAATATTTTGTTAAAAT
TCGCGTTAAATTTTTGTTAAATCAGCTCATTTTTTAACCAATAGGCCGAAATCGGCAAAATCCCTTATAA
ATCAAAAGAATAGACCGAGATAGGGT
[37 nt withheld, positions 8147-8183]
AAAGAACGTGGACTCCAACGTCAAAGG
[49 nt withheld, positions 8211-8259]
T
[91 nt withheld, positions 8261-8351]
G
[124 nt withheld, positions 8353-8476]
CCCATTCGCCATTCAGGCTGCGCAACTGTTGGGAAGGGCGATCGGTGCGGGCCTCTTCGCTATTACGCCA
GCTGGCGAAAGGGGGATGTGCTGCAAGGCGATTAAGTTGGGTAACGCCAGGGTTTTCCCAGTCACGACGT
TGTAAAACGACGGCCAGTGAGCGCGCGTAATACGACTCACTATAGGGCGAATTGGAGCTCCACCGCGGTG
CTTTCTCTGACCAGCATTCTCTCCCCTGGGCCTGTGCCGCTTTCTGTCTGCAGCTTGTGGCCTGGGTCAC
CTCTACGGCTGGCCCAGATCCTTCCCTGCCGCCTCCTTCAGGTTCCGTCTTCCTCCACTCCCTCTTCCCC
TTGCTCTCTGCTGTGTTGCTGCCCAAGGATGCTCTTTCCGGAGCACTTCCTTCTCGGCGCTGCACCACGT
GATGTCCTCTGAGCGGATCCTCCCCGTGTCTGGGTCCTCTCCGGGCATCTCTCCTCCCTCACCCAACCCC
ATGCCGTCTTCACTCGCTGGGTTCCCTTTTCCTTCTCCTTCTGGGGCCTGTGCCATCTCTCGTTTCTTAG
GATGGCCTTCTCCGACGGATGTCTCCCTTGCGTCCCGCCTCCCCTTCTTGTAGGCCTGCATCATCACCGT
TTTTCTGGACAACCCCAAAGTACCCCGTCTCCCTGGCTTTAGCCACCTCTCCATCCTCTTGCTTTCTTTG
CCTGGACACCCCGTTCTCCTGTGGATTCGGGTCACCTCTCACTCCTTTCATTTGGGCAGCTCCCCTACCC
CCCTTACCTCTCTAGTCTGTGCTAGCTCTTCCAGCCCCCTGTCATGGCATCTTCCAGGGGTCCGAGAGCT
CAGCTAGTCTTCTTCCTCCAACCCGGGCCCCTATGTCCACTTCAGGACAGCATGTTTGCTGCCTCCAGGG
ATCCTGTGTCCCCGAGCTGGGACCACCTTATATTCCCAGGGCCGGTTAATGTGGCTCTGGTTCTGGGTAC
TTTTATCTGTCCCCTCCACCCCACAGTGGGGCAGATCCCTGACCTCTTCTCTTCCTCCCACAGGGCCTCG
AGAGATCTGGCAGCGGAGAGGGCAGAGGAAGTCTTCTAACATGCGGTGACGTGGAGGAGAATCCCGGCCC
TAGGCTGCAGATGAAAAAGCCTGAACTCACCGCGACGTCTGTCGAGAAGTTTCTGATCGAAAAGTTCGAC
AGCGTCTCCGACCTGATGCAGCTCTCGGAGGGCGAAGAATCTCGTGCTTTCAGCTTCGATGTAGGAGGGC
GTGGATATGTCCTGCGGGTAAATAGCTGCGCCGATGGTTTCTACAAAGATCGTTATGTTTATCGGCACTT
TGCATCGGCCGCGCTCCCGATTCCGGAAGTGCTTGACATTGGGGAATTCAGCGAGAGCCTGACCTATTGC
ATCTCCCGCCGTGCACAGGGTGTCACGTTGCAAGACCTGCCTGAAACCGAACTGCCCGCTGTTCTGCAGC
CGGTCGCGGAGGCCATGGATGCGATCGCTGCGGCCGATCTTAGCCAGACGAGCGGGTTCGGCCCATTCGG
ACCGCAAGGAATCGGTCAATACACTACATGGCGTGATTTCATATGCGCGATTGCTGATCCCCATGTGTAT
CACTGGCAAACTGTGATGGACGACACCGTCAGTGCGTCCGTCGCGCAGGCTCTCGATGAGCTGATGCTTT
GGGCCGAGGACTGCCCCGAAGTCCGGCACCTCGTGCACGCGGATTTCGGCTCCAACAATGTCCTGACGGA
CAATGGCCGCATAACAGCGGTCATTGACTGGAGCGAGGCGATGTTCGGGGATTCCCAATACGAGGTCGCC
AACATCTTCTTCTGGAGGCCGTGGTTGGCTTGTATGGAGCAGCAGACGCGCTACTTCGAGCGGAGGCATC
CGGAGCTTGCAGGATCGCCGCGGCTCCGGGCGTATATGCTCCGCATTGGTCTTGACCAACTCTATCAGAG
CTTGGTTGACGGCAATTTCGATGATGCAGCTTGGGCGCAGGGTCGATGCGACGCAATCGTCCGATCCGGA
GCCGGGACTGTCGGGCGTACACAAATCGCCCGCAGAAGCGCGGCCGTCTGGACCGATGGCTGTGTAGAAG
TACTCGCCGATAGTGGAAACCGACGCCCCAGCACTCGTCCGAGGGCAAAGGAATAGTCTAGAGGGCCCGT
TTAAACCCGCTGATCAGCCTCGACTGTGCCTTCTAGTTGCCAGCCATCTGTTGTTTGCCCCTCCCCCGTG
CCTTCCTTGACCCTGGAAGGTGCCACTCCCACTGTCCTTTCCTAATAAAATGAGGAAATTGCATCGCATT
GTCTGAGTAGGTGTCATTCTATTCTGGGGGGTGGGGTGGGGCAGGACAGCAAGGGGGAGGATTGGGAAGA
CAATAGCAGGCATGCTGGGGATGCGGTGGGCTCTATGGGTCGAGGCAGTGAAAAAAATGCTTTATTTGTG
AAATTTGTGATGCTATTGCTTTATTTGTAACCATTATAAGCTGCAATAAACAAGTTAACAACAACAATTC
TGGTCGACATTGATTATTGACTAGTTATTAATAGTAATCAATTACGGGGTCATTAGTTCATAGCCCATAT
ATGGAGTTCCGCGTTACATAACTTACGGTAAATGGCCCGCCTGGCTGACCGCCCAACGACCCCCGCCCAT
TGACGTCAATAATGACGTATGTTCCCATAGTAACGCCAATAGGGACTTTCCATTGACGTCAATGGGTGGA
GTATTTACGGTAAACTGCCCACTTGGCAGTACATCAAGTGTATCATATGCCAAGTACGCCCCCTATTGAC
GTCAATGACGGTAAATGGCCCGCCTGGCATTATGCCCAGTACATGACCTTATGGGACTTTCCTACTTGGC
AGTACATCTACGTATTAGTCATCGCTATTACCATGGTCGAGGTGAGCCCCACGTTCTGCTTCACTCTCCC
CATCTCCCCCCCCTCCCCACCCCCAATTTTGTATTTATTTATTTTTTAATTATTTTGTGCAGCGATGGGG
GCGGGGGGGGGGGGGGCGCGCGCC
